>Addgene plasmid #44170 | pCI-M2 | depositor full sequence | sequence record 59824 | pCI-M2 sequence 4307 bps
TCAATATTGGCCATTAGCCATATTATTCATTGGTTATATAGCATAAATCAATATTGGCTATTGGCCATTG
CATACGTTGTATCTATATCATAATATGTACATTTATATTGGCTCATGTCCAATATGACCGCCATGTTGGC
ATTGATTATTGACTAGTTATTAATAGTAATCAATTACGGGGTCATTAGTTCATAGCCCATATATGGAGTT
CCGCGTTACATAACTTACGGTAAATGGCCCGCCTGGCTGACCGCCCAACGACCCCCGCCCATTGACGTCA
ATAATGACGTATGTTCCCATAGTAACGCCAATAGGGACTTTCCATTGACGTCAATGGGTGGAGTATTTAC
GGTAAACTGCCCACTTGGCAGTACATCAAGTGTATCATATGCCAAGTCCGCCCCCTATTGACGTCAATGA
CGGTAAATGGCCCGCCTGGCATTATGCCCAGTACATGACCTTACGGGACTTTCCTACTTGGCAGTACATC
TACGTATTAGTCATCGCTATTACCATGGTGATGCGGTTTTGGCAGTACACCAATGGGCGTGGATAGCGGT
TTGACTCACGGGGATTTCCAAGTCTCCACCCCATTGACGTCAATGGGAGTTTGTTTTGGCACCAAAATCA
ACGGGACTTTCCAAAATGTCGTAATAACCCCGCCCCGTTGACGCAAATGGGCGGTAGGCGTGTACGGTGG
GAGGTCTATATAAGCAGAGCTCGTTTAGTGAACCGTCAGATCACTAGAAGCTTTATTGCGGTAGTTTATC
ACAGTTAAATTGCTAACGCAGTCAGTGCTTCTGACACAACAGTCTCGAACTTAAGCTGCAGAAGTTGGTC
GTGAGGCACTGGGCAGGTAAGTATCAAGGTTACAAGACAGGTTTAAGGAGACCAATAGAAACTGGGCTTG
TCGAGACAGAGAAGACTCTTGCGTTTCTGATAGGCACCTATTGGTCTTACTGACATCCACTTTGCCTTTC
TCTCCACAGGTGTCCACTCCCAGTTCAATTACAGCTCTTAAGGCTAGAGTACTTAATACGACTCACTATA
GGCTAGCCTCGAGAATTCACGCGTGGTACCTCTAGAGGATCCATGAGTCTTCTAACCGAGGTCGAAACGC
CTACCAGAAACGGATGGGAGTGCAGATGCAACGATTCAAGTGACCCTCTCATTATTGCCGCAAGTATCAT
TGGGATCTTGCACTTGATATTGTGGATTCTTAATCGTCTTTTCTTCAAATGCATTTATCGTCGCCTTAAA
TACGGTTTGAAAAGAGGGCCTTCTACGGAAGGAGTGCCTGAGTCTATGAGGGAAGAATATCGGCAGGAAC
AGCAGAGTGCTGTGGATGTTGACGATGGTCATTTTGTCAGCATAGAGCTGGAGTAAGGATCCCGGGCGGC
CGCTTCGAGCAGACATGATAAGATACATTGATGAGTTTGGACAAACCACAACTAGAATGCAGTGAAAAAA
ATGCTTTATTTGTGAAATTTGTGATGCTATTGCTTTATTTGTAACCATTATAAGCTGCAATAAACAAGTT
AACAACAACAATTGCATTCATTTTATGTTTCAGGTTCAGGGGGAGATGTGGGAGGTTTTTTAAAGCAAGT
AAAACCTCTACAAATGTGGTAAAATCGATAAGGATCCGGGCTGGCGTAATAGCGAAGAGGCCCGCACCGA
TCGCCCTTCCCAACAGTTGCGCAGCCTGAATGGCGAATGG
[124 nt withheld, positions 1721-1844]
C
[56 nt withheld, positions 1846-1901]
AGCTTTACGGCACCTCGACCG
[64 nt withheld, positions 1923-1986]
CCTTTGACGTTGGAGTCCACGTTCTTT
[37 nt withheld, positions 2014-2050]
ACCCTATCTCGGTCTATTCTTTTGATTTATAAGGGATTTTGCCGATTTCGGCCTATTGGTTAAAAAATGA
GCTGATTTAACAAATATTTAACGCGAATTTTAACAAAATATTAACGTTTACAATTTCGCCTGATGCGGTA
TTTTCTCCTTACGCATCTGTGCGGTATTTCACACCGCATATGGTGCACTCTCAGTACAATCTGCTCTGAT
GCCGCATAGTTAAGCCAGCCCCGACACCCGCCAACACCCGCTGACGCGCCCTGACGGGCTTGTCTGCTCC
CGGCATCCGCTTACAGACAAGCTGTGACCGTCTCCGGGAGCTGCATGTGTCAGAGGTTTTCACCGTCATC
ACCGAAACGCGCGAGACGAAAGGGCCTCGTGATACGCCTATTTTTATAGGTTAATGTCATGATAATAATG
GTTTCTTAGACGTCAGGTGGCACTTTTCGGGGAAATGTGCGCGGAACCCCTATTTGTTTATTTTTCTAAA
TACATTCAAATATGTATCCGCTCATGAGACAATAACCCTGATAAATGCTTCAATAATATTGAAAAAGGAA
GAGTATGAGTATTCAACATTTCCGTGTCGCCCTTATTCCCTTTTTTGCGGCATTTTGCCTTCCTGTTTTT
GCTCACCCAGAAACGCTGGTGAAAGTAAAAGATGCTGAAGATCAGTTGGGTGCACGAGTGGGTTACATCG
AACTGGATCTCAACAGCGGTAAGATCCTTGAGAGTTTTCGCCCCGAAGAACGTTTTCCAATGATGAGCAC
TTTTAAAGTTCTGCTATGTGGCGCGGTATTATCCCGTATTGACGCCGGGCAAGAGCAACTCGGTCGCCGC
ATACACTATTCTCAGAATGACTTGGTTGAGTACTCACCAGTCACAGAAAAGCATCTTACGGATGGCATGA
CAGTAAGAGAATTATGCAGTGCTGCCATAACCATGAGTGATAACACTGCGGCCAACTTACTTCTGACAAC
GATCGGAGGACCGAAGGAGCTAACCGCTTTTTTGCACAACATGGGGGATCATGTAACTCGCCTTGATCGT
TGGGAACCGGAGCTGAATGAAGCCATACCAAACGACGAGCGTGACACCACGATGCCTGTAGCAATGGCAA
CAACGTTGCGCAAACTATTAACTGGCGAACTACTTACTCTAGCTTCCCGGCAACAATTAATAGACTGGAT
GGAGGCGGATAAAGTTGCAGGACCACTTCTGCGCTCGGCCCTTCCGGCTGGCTGGTTTATTGCTGATAAA
TCTGGAGCCGGTGAGCGTGGGTCTCGCGGTATCATTGCAGCACTGGGGCCAGATGGTAAGCCCTCCCGTA
TCGTAGTTATCTACACGACGGGGAGTCAGGCAACTATGGATGAACGAAATAGACAGATCGCTGAGATAGG
TGCCTCACTGATTAAGCATTGGTAACTGTCAGACCAAGTTTACTCATATATACTTTAGATTGATTTAAAA
CTTCATTTTTAATTTAAAAGGATCTAGGTGAAGATCCTTTTTGATAATCTCATGACCAAAATCCCTTAAC
GTGAGTTTTCGTTCCACTGAGCGTCAGACCCCGTAGAAAAGATCAAAGGATCTTCTTGAGATCCTTTTTT
TCTGCGCGTAATCTGCTGCTTGCAAACAAAAAAACCACCGCTACCAGCGGTGGTTTGTTTGCCGGATCAA
GAGCTACCAACTCTTTTTCCGAAGGTAACTGGCTTCAGCAGAGCGCAGATACCAAATACTGTCCTTCTAG
TGTAGCCGTAGTTAGGCCACCACTTCAAGAACTCTGTAGCACCGCCTACATACCTCGCTCTGCTAATCCT
GTTACCAGTGGCTGCTGCCAGTGGCGATAAGTCGTGTCTTACCGGGTTGGACTCAAGACGATAGTTACCG
GATAAGGCGCAGCGGTCGGGCTGAACGGGGGGTTCGTGCACACAGCCCAGCTTGGAGCGAACGACCTACA
CCGAACTGAGATACCTACAGCGTGAGCTATGAGAAAGCGCCACGCTTCCCGAAGGGAGAAAGGCGGACAG
GTATCCGGTAAGCGGCAGGGTCGGAACAGGAGAGCGCACGAGGGAGCTTCCAGGGGGAAACGCCTGGTAT
CTTTATAGTCCTGTCGGGTTTCGCCACCTCTGACTTGAGCGTCGATTTTTGTGATGCTCGTCAGGGGGGC
GGAGCCTATGGAAAAACGCCAGCAACGCGGCCTTTTTACGGTTCCTGGCCTTTTGCTGGCCTTTTGCTCA
CATGGCTCGACAGATCT
Features (pLannotate 1.2.2; 14 found; start..end, strand, type, name):
    140..517     +  enhancer       CMV enhancer: human cytomegalovirus immediate early enhancer
    519..718     +  promoter       CMV promoter: human cytomegalovirus (CMV) immediate early promoter
    857..989     +  intron         chimeric intron: chimera between introns from human β-globin and immunoglobulin heavy chain genes
   1034..1052    +  promoter       T7 promoter: promoter for bacteriophage T7 RNA polymerase
   1093..1383    +  CDS            M: M2_I34A0 - Experimental evidence at protein level: Swiss-Prot protein existence level 1. Forms a proton-selective ion channel that is necessary for the efficient release of the viral genome during virus entry. After attaching to the cell surface, the virion enters the cell by endocytosis. Acidification of the endosome triggers M2 ion channel activity. The influx of protons into virion interior is believed to disrupt interactions between the viral ribonucleoprotein (RNP), matrix protein 1 (M1), and lipid bilayers, thereby freeing the viral genome from interaction with viral proteins and enablin
   1419..1540    -  polyA_signal   SV40 poly(A) signal: SV40 polyadenylation signal
   1563..1631    -  CDS            large T antigen (fragment): large T antigen from SV40 (simian virus 40)
   1650..1717    +  CDS            lacZα (fragment): LacZα fragment of β-galactosidase; lacZ fragment
   1721..2176    +  rep_origin     f1 ori (sequence partly withheld): f1 bacteriophage origin of replication; arrow indicates direction of (+) strand synthesis
   2179..2278    -  misc_feature   bom (fragment): basis of mobility region from pBR322
   2380..2415    -  CDS            rop (fragment): Rop protein, which maintains plasmids at low copy number; rop
   2510..2614    +  promoter       AmpR promoter: bla
   2615..3475    +  CDS            AmpR: β-lactamase; bla; confers resistance to ampicillin, carbenicillin, and related antibiotics
   3646..4234    +  rep_origin     ori: high-copy-number ColE1/pMB1/pBR322/pUC origin of replication
