[The description below was written by a language model from this plasmid's Addgene catalogue record and pLannotate feature annotations shown in this document.]
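Description:
pCI-M2 is a mammalian expression plasmid of about 4.3 kb built on the Promega pCI backbone. It carries the M2 coding sequence of influenza A virus strain A/chicken/Rostock/8/34. The roughly 300 bp insert was placed into the vector as a BamHI fragment, with both sites retained. In bacteria the plasmid replicates from a high-copy ColE1/pUC-type origin and is selected with ampicillin through the β-lactamase gene and its own promoter. An f1 phage origin is also present, which in principle permits single-stranded DNA production. The short annotated fragments of lacZα, bom, rop and SV40 large T antigen are backbone remnants rather than functional elements.

The expression cassette follows the standard pCI layout. The human cytomegalovirus immediate-early enhancer and promoter drive transcription through a chimeric β-globin/immunoglobulin intron, which generally improves mRNA processing and expression. Next come a T7 promoter usable for in vitro transcription, the M2 open reading frame, and an SV40 polyadenylation signal. No epitope tag, reporter or mammalian selection marker is annotated, so the plasmid appears suited to transient transfection.

M2 forms a proton-selective ion channel that acts during influenza virus entry and uncoating. The associated publication concerns lentiviral vectors pseudotyped with influenza hemagglutinin for gene transfer to mouse airways. This suggests that pCI-M2 is co-expressed as a helper plasmid in producer cells during preparation of such pseudotyped vectors, although the record does not spell out its exact role.
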