Addgene plasmid #44170: pCI-M2
Depositing lab: John Olsen. Depositing organization: University of North Carolina at Chapel Hill. Publication: High efficiency gene transfer to airways of mice using influenza hemagglutinin pseudotyped lentiviral vectors. Patel M, Giddings AM, Sechelski J, Olsen JC. J Gene Med. 2013 Jan;15(1):51-62. doi: 10.1002/jgm.2695. PubMed 23319179.
Backbone
  Vector backbone: pCI
  Backbone manufacturer: Promega Corporation
  Backbone size w/o insert (bp): 4000
  Total vector size (bp): 4307
  Vector type: Mammalian Expression
Growth in bacteria
  Bacterial resistance: Ampicillin, 100 μg/mL
  Growth temperature: 37°C
  Growth strain: Stbl3
  Copy number: High Copy
Gene/Insert
  Gene/Insert name: Influenza A virus M2 matrix gene (alt names: M2 protein; M2 ion channel)
  Species: Influenza virus (A/chicken/Rostock/8/34)
  Insert size (bp): 300
  GenBank ID: M55474.1
  Promoter: CMV
  Cloning method: Restriction Enzyme; 5′ cloning site BamHI (not destroyed); 3′ cloning site BamHI (not destroyed)
  Sequencing primers: 5′ unknown; 3′ unknown
Resource information
  A portion of this plasmid was derived from a plasmid made by: Dr Ora Weisz (Renal-Electrolyte Division, University of Pittsburgh School of Medicine, Pittsburgh, PA)
Terms and licenses: Academic/Nonprofit Terms; Industry Terms: Not Available to Industry
How to cite: pCI-M2 was a gift from John Olsen (Addgene plasmid # 44170 ; http://n2t.net/addgene:44170 ; RRID:Addgene_44170)
