>Addgene plasmid #44170 | pCI-M2 | addgene partial sequence | sequence record 63090 | CMV-F 5'-CGCAAATGGGCGGTAGGCGTG-3'
TTAGTGAACCGTCAGATCACTAGAAGCTTTATTGCGGTAGTTTATCACAGTTAAATTGCTAACGCAGTCA
GTGCTTCTGACACAACAGTCTCGAACTTAAGCTGCAGAAGTTGGTCGTGAGGCACTGGGCAGGTAAGTAT
CAAGGTTACAAGACAGGTTTAAGGAGACCAATAGAAACTGGGCTTGTCGAGACAGAGAAGACTCTTGCGT
TTCTGATAGGCACCTATTGGTCTTACTGACATCCACTTTGCCTTTCTCTCCACAGGTGTCCACTCCCAGT
TCAATTACAGCTCTTAAGGCTAGAGTACTTAATACGACTCACTATAGGCTAGCCTCGAGAATTCACGCGT
GGTACCTCTAGAGGATCCATGAGTCTTCTAACCGAGGTCGAAACGCCTACCAGAAACGGATGGGAGTGCA
GATGCAACGATTCAAGTGACCCTCTCATTATTGCCGCAAGTATCATTGGGATCTTGCACTTGATATTGTG
GATTCTTAATCGTCTTTTCTTCAAATGCATTTATCGTCGCCTTAAATACGGTTTGAAAAGAGGGCCTTCT
ACGGAAGGAGTGCCTGAGTCTATGAGGGAAGAATATCGGCAGGAACAGCAGAGTGCTGTGGATGTTGACG
ATGGTCATTTTGTCAGCATAGAGCTGGAGTAAGGATCCCGGGCGGCCGCTTCGAGCAGACATGATAAGAT
ACATTGATGAGTTTGGACAAACCACAACTAGAATGCAGTGAAAAAAATGCTTTATTTGTGAAATTTGTGA
TGCTATTGCTTTATTTGTAACCATTATAAGCTGCA
